>Addgene plasmid #106352 | pZLCv2-gD4Z4-1-3xFLAG-dCas9-HA-2xNLS | addgene full sequence | sequence record 205823 | Addgene NGS Result
GACATTGATTATTGACTAGTTATTAATAGTAATCAATTACGGGGTCATTAGTTCATAGCCCATATATGGA
GTTCCGCGTTACATAACTTACGGTAAATGGCCCGCCTGGCTGACCGCCCAACGACCCCCGCCCATTGACG
TCAATAATGACGTATGTTCCCATAGTAACGCCAATAGGGACTTTCCATTGACGTCAATGGGTGGAGTATT
TACGGTAAACTGCCCACTTGGCAGTACATCAAGTGTATCATATGCCAAGTACGCCCCCTATTGACGTCAA
TGACGGTAAATGGCCCGCCTGGCATTATGCCCAGTACATGACCTTATGGGACTTTCCTACTTGGCAGTAC
ATCTACGTATTAGTCATCGCTATTACCATGGTGATGCGGTTTTGGCAGTACATCAATGGGCGTGGATAGC
GGTTTGACTCACGGGGATTTCCAAGTCTCCACCCCATTGACGTCAATGGGAGTTTGTTTTGGCACCAAAA
TCAACGGGACTTTCCAAAATGTCGTAACAACTCCGCCCCATTGACGCAAATGGGCGGTAGGCGTGTACGG
TGGGAGGTCTATATAAGCAGCGCGTTTTGCCTGTACTGGGTCTCTCTGGTTAGACCAGATCTGAGCCTGG
GAGCTCTCTGGCTAACTAGGGAACCCACTGCTTAAGCCTCAATAAAGCTTGCCTTGAGTGCTTCAAGTAG
TGTGTGCCCGTCTGTTGTGTGACTCTGGTAACTAGAGATCCCTCAGACCCTTTTAGTCAGTGTGGAAAAT
CTCTAGCAGTGGCGCCCGAACAGGGACTTGAAAGCGAAAGGGAAACCAGAGGAGCTCTCTCGACGCAGGA
CTCGGCTTGCTGAAGCGCGCACGGCAAGAGGCGAGGGGCGGCGACTGGTGAGTACGCCAAAAATTTTGAC
TAGCGGAGGCTAGAAGGAGAGAGATGGGTGCGAGAGCGTCAGTATTAAGCGGGGGAGAATTAGATCGCGA
TGGGAAAAAATTCGGTTAAGGCCAGGGGGAAAGAAAAAATATAAATTAAAACATATAGTATGGGCAAGCA
GGGAGCTAGAACGATTCGCAGTTAATCCTGGCCTGTTAGAAACATCAGAAGGCTGTAGACAAATACTGGG
ACAGCTACAACCATCCCTTCAGACAGGATCAGAAGAACTTAGATCATTATATAATACAGTAGCAACCCTC
TATTGTGTGCATCAAAGGATAGAGATAAAAGACACCAAGGAAGCTTTAGACAAGATAGAGGAAGAGCAAA
ACAAAAGTAAGACCACCGCACAGCAAGCGGCCGCTGATCTTCAGACCTGGAGGAGGAGATATGAGGGACA
ATTGGAGAAGTGAATTATATAAATATAAAGTAGTAAAAATTGAACCATTAGGAGTAGCACCCACCAAGGC
AAAGAGAAGAGTGGTGCAGAGAGAAAAAAGAGCAGTGGGAATAGGAGCTTTGTTCCTTGGGTTCTTGGGA
GCAGCAGGAAGCACTATGGGCGCAGCGTCAATGACGCTGACGGTACAGGCCAGACAATTATTGTCTGGTA
TAGTGCAGCAGCAGAACAATTTGCTGAGGGCTATTGAGGCGCAACAGCATCTGTTGCAACTCACAGTCTG
GGGCATCAAGCAGCTCCAGGCAAGAATCCTGGCTGTGGAAAGATACCTAAAGGATCAACAGCTCCTGGGG
ATTTGGGGTTGCTCTGGAAAACTCATTTGCACCACTGCTGTGCCTTGGAATGCTAGTTGGAGTAATAAAT
CTCTGGAACAGATTTGGAATCACACGACCTGGATGGAGTGGGACAGAGAAATTAACAATTACACAAGCTT
AATACACTCCTTAATTGAAGAATCGCAAAACCAGCAAGAAAAGAATGAACAAGAATTATTGGAATTAGAT
AAATGGGCAAGTTTGTGGAATTGGTTTAACATAACAAATTGGCTGTGGTATATAAAATTATTCATAATGA
TAGTAGGAGGCTTGGTAGGTTTAAGAATAGTTTTTGCTGTACTTTCTATAGTGAATAGAGTTAGGCAGGG
ATATTCACCATTATCGTTTCAGACCCACCTCCCAACCCCGAGGGGACCCGACAGGCCCGAAGGAATAGAA
GAAGAAGGTGGAGAGAGAGACAGAGACAGATCCATTCGATTAGTGAACGGATCGGCACTGCGTGCGCCAA
TTCTGCAGACAAATGGCAGTATTCATCCACAATTTTAAAAGAAAAGGGGGGATTGGGGGGTACAGTGCAG
GGGAAAGAATAGTAGACATAATAGCAACAGACATACAAACTAAAGAATTACAAAAACAAATTACAAAAAT
TCAAAATTTTCGGGTTTATTACAGGGACAGCAGAGATCCAGTTTGGTTAATTAAGGTACCGAGGGCCTAT
TTCCCATGATTCCTTCATATTTGCATATACGATACAAGGCTGTTAGAGAGATAATTAGAATTAATTTGAC
TGTAAACACAAAGATATTAGTACAAAATACGTGACGTAGAAAGTAATAATTTCTTGGGTAGTTTGCAGTT
TTAAAATTATGTTTTAAAATGGACTATCATATGCTTACCGTAACTTGAAAGTATTTCGATTTCTTGGCTT
TATATATCTTGTGGAAAGGACGAAACACCGGAACACCTGGCTGGCTACGGGTTTTAGAGCTAGAAATAGC
AAGTTAAAATAAGGCTAGTCCGTTATCAACTTGAAAAAGTGGCACCGAGTCGGTGCTTTTTTGAATTCGC
TAGCTAGGTCTTGAAAGGAGTGGGAATTGGCTCCGGTGCCCGTCAGTGGGCAGAGCGCACATCGCCCACA
GTCCCCGAGAAGTTGGGGGGAGGGGTCGGCAATTGATCCGGTGCCTAGAGAAGGTGGCGCGGGGTAAACT
GGGAAAGTGATGTCGTGTACTGGCTCCGCCTTTTTCCCGAGGGTGGGGGAGAACCGTATATAAGTGCAGT
AGTCGCCGTGAACGTTCTTTTTCGCAACGGGTTTGCCGCCAGAACACAGGACCGGTGCCGCCCACCATGG
ACTACAAAGACCATGACGGTGATTATAAAGATCATGACATCGATTACAAGGATGACGATGACAAGGAATT
CGACAAGAAGTACAGCATCGGCCTGGCCATCGGCACCAACTCTGTGGGCTGGGCCGTGATCACCGACGAG
TACAAGGTGCCCAGCAAGAAATTCAAGGTGCTGGGCAACACCGACCGGCACAGCATCAAGAAGAACCTGA
TCGGCGCCCTGCTGTTCGACAGCGGAGAAACAGCCGAGGCCACCCGGCTGAAGAGAACCGCCAGAAGAAG
ATACACCAGACGGAAGAACCGGATCTGCTATCTGCAAGAGATCTTCAGCAACGAGATGGCCAAGGTGGAC
GACAGCTTCTTCCACAGACTGGAAGAGTCCTTCCTGGTGGAAGAGGATAAGAAGCACGAGCGGCACCCCA
TCTTCGGCAACATCGTGGACGAGGTGGCCTACCACGAGAAGTACCCCACCATCTACCACCTGAGAAAGAA
ACTGGTGGACAGCACCGACAAGGCCGACCTGCGGCTGATCTATCTGGCCCTGGCCCACATGATCAAGTTC
CGGGGCCACTTCCTGATCGAGGGCGACCTGAACCCCGACAACAGCGACGTGGACAAGCTGTTCATCCAGC
TGGTGCAGACCTACAACCAGCTGTTCGAGGAAAACCCCATCAACGCCAGCGGCGTGGACGCCAAGGCCAT
CCTGTCTGCCAGACTGAGCAAGAGCAGACGGCTGGAAAATCTGATCGCCCAGCTGCCCGGCGAGAAGAAG
AATGGCCTGTTCGGCAACCTGATTGCCCTGAGCCTGGGCCTGACCCCCAACTTCAAGAGCAACTTCGACC
TGGCCGAGGATGCCAAACTGCAGCTGAGCAAGGACACCTACGACGACGACCTGGACAACCTGCTGGCCCA
GATCGGCGACCAGTACGCCGACCTGTTTCTGGCCGCCAAGAACCTGTCCGACGCCATCCTGCTGAGCGAC
ATCCTGAGAGTGAACACCGAGATCACCAAGGCCCCCCTGAGCGCCTCTATGATCAAGAGATACGACGAGC
ACCACCAGGACCTGACCCTGCTGAAAGCTCTCGTGCGGCAGCAGCTGCCTGAGAAGTACAAAGAGATTTT
CTTCGACCAGAGCAAGAACGGCTACGCCGGCTACATCGATGGCGGAGCCAGCCAGGAAGAGTTCTACAAG
TTCATCAAGCCCATCCTGGAAAAGATGGACGGCACCGAGGAACTGCTCGTGAAGCTGAACAGAGAGGACC
TGCTGCGGAAGCAGCGGACCTTCGACAACGGCAGCATCCCCCACCAGATCCACCTGGGAGAGCTGCACGC
CATTCTGCGGCGGCAGGAAGATTTTTACCCATTCCTGAAGGACAACCGGGAAAAGATCGAGAAGATCCTG
ACCTTCCGCATCCCCTACTACGTGGGCCCTCTGGCCAGGGGAAACAGCAGATTCGCCTGGATGACCAGAA
AGAGCGAGGAAACCATCACCCCCTGGAACTTCGAGGAAGTGGTGGACAAGGGCGCCAGCGCCCAGAGCTT
CATCGAGCGGATGACCAACTTCGATAAGAACCTGCCCAACGAGAAGGTGCTGCCCAAGCACAGCCTGCTG
TACGAGTACTTCACCGTGTACAACGAGCTGACCAAAGTGAAATACGTGACCGAGGGAATGAGAAAGCCCG
CCTTCCTGAGCGGCGAGCAGAAAAAAGCCATCGTGGACCTGCTGTTCAAGACCAACCGGAAAGTGACCGT
GAAGCAGCTGAAAGAGGACTACTTCAAGAAAATCGAGTGCTTCGACTCCGTGGAAATCTCCGGCGTGGAA
GATCGGTTCAACGCCTCCCTGGGCACATACCACGATCTGCTGAAAATTATCAAGGACAAGGACTTCCTGG
ACAATGAGGAAAACGAGGACATTCTGGAAGATATCGTGCTGACCCTGACACTGTTTGAGGACAGAGAGAT
GATCGAGGAACGGCTGAAAACCTATGCCCACCTGTTCGACGACAAAGTGATGAAGCAGCTGAAGCGGCGG
AGATACACCGGCTGGGGCAGGCTGAGCCGGAAGCTGATCAACGGCATCCGGGACAAGCAGTCCGGCAAGA
CAATCCTGGATTTCCTGAAGTCCGACGGCTTCGCCAACAGAAACTTCATGCAGCTGATCCACGACGACAG
CCTGACCTTTAAAGAGGACATCCAGAAAGCCCAGGTGTCCGGCCAGGGCGATAGCCTGCACGAGCACATT
GCCAATCTGGCCGGCAGCCCCGCCATTAAGAAGGGCATCCTGCAGACAGTGAAGGTGGTGGACGAGCTCG
TGAAAGTGATGGGCCGGCACAAGCCCGAGAACATCGTGATCGAAATGGCCAGAGAGAACCAGACCACCCA
GAAGGGACAGAAGAACAGCCGCGAGAGAATGAAGCGGATCGAAGAGGGCATCAAAGAGCTGGGCAGCCAG
ATCCTGAAAGAACACCCCGTGGAAAACACCCAGCTGCAGAACGAGAAGCTGTACCTGTACTACCTGCAGA
ATGGGCGGGATATGTACGTGGACCAGGAACTGGACATCAACCGGCTGTCCGACTACGATGTGGACGCTAT
CGTGCCTCAGAGCTTTCTGAAGGACGACTCCATCGATAACAAAGTGCTGACTCGGAGCGACAAGAACCGG
GGCAAGAGCGACAACGTGCCCTCCGAAGAGGTCGTGAAGAAGATGAAGAACTACTGGCGCCAGCTGCTGA
ATGCCAAGCTGATTACCCAGAGGAAGTTCGACAATCTGACCAAGGCCGAGAGAGGCGGCCTGAGCGAACT
GGATAAGGCCGGCTTCATCAAGAGACAGCTGGTGGAAACCCGGCAGATCACAAAGCACGTGGCACAGATC
CTGGACTCCCGGATGAACACTAAGTACGACGAGAACGACAAACTGATCCGGGAAGTGAAAGTGATCACCC
TGAAGTCCAAGCTGGTGTCCGATTTCCGGAAGGATTTCCAGTTTTACAAAGTGCGCGAGATCAACAACTA
CCACCACGCCCACGACGCCTACCTGAACGCCGTCGTGGGAACCGCCCTGATCAAAAAGTACCCTAAGCTG
GAAAGCGAGTTCGTGTACGGCGACTACAAGGTGTACGACGTGCGGAAGATGATCGCCAAGAGCGAGCAGG
AAATCGGCAAGGCTACCGCCAAGTACTTCTTCTACAGCAACATCATGAACTTTTTCAAGACCGAGATTAC
CCTGGCCAACGGCGAGATCCGGAAGCGGCCTCTGATCGAGACAAACGGCGAAACAGGCGAGATCGTGTGG
GATAAGGGCCGGGACTTTGCCACCGTGCGGAAAGTGCTGTCTATGCCCCAAGTGAATATCGTGAAAAAGA
CCGAGGTGCAGACAGGCGGCTTCAGCAAAGAGTCTATCCTGCCCAAGAGGAACAGCGACAAGCTGATCGC
CAGAAAGAAGGACTGGGACCCTAAGAAGTACGGCGGCTTCGACAGCCCCACCGTGGCCTATTCTGTGCTG
GTGGTGGCCAAAGTGGAAAAGGGCAAGTCCAAGAAACTGAAGAGTGTGAAAGAGCTGCTGGGGATCACCA
TCATGGAAAGAAGCAGCTTCGAGAAGAATCCCATCGACTTTCTGGAAGCCAAGGGCTACAAAGAAGTGAA
AAAGGACCTGATCATCAAGCTGCCTAAGTACTCCCTGTTCGAGCTGGAAAACGGCCGGAAGAGAATGCTG
GCCTCTGCCGGCGAACTGCAGAAGGGAAACGAACTGGCCCTGCCCTCCAAATATGTGAACTTCCTGTACC
TGGCCAGCCACTATGAGAAGCTGAAGGGCTCCCCCGAGGATAATGAGCAGAAACAGCTGTTTGTGGAACA
GCACAAACACTACCTGGACGAGATCATCGAGCAGATCAGCGAGTTCTCCAAGAGAGTGATCCTGGCCGAC
GCTAATCTGGACAAGGTGCTGAGCGCCTACAACAAGCACAGAGACAAGCCTATCAGAGAGCAGGCCGAGA
ATATCATCCACCTGTTTACCCTGACCAATCTGGGAGCCCCTGCCGCCTTCAAGTACTTTGACACCACCAT
CGACCGGAAGAGGTACACCAGCACCAAAGAGGTGCTGGACGCCACCCTGATCCACCAGAGCATCACCGGC
CTGTACGAGACACGGATCGACCTGTCTCAGCTGGGAGGCGACGCCTATCCCTATGACGTGCCCGATTATG
CCAGCCTGGGCAGCGGCTCCCCCAAGAAAAAACGCAAGGTGGAAGATCCTAAGAAAAAGCGGAAAGTGGG
ATCCGGCGCAACAAACTTCTCTCTGCTGAAACAAGCCGGAGATGTCGAAGAGAATCCTGGACCGACCGAG
TACAAGCCCACGGTGCGCCTCGCCACCCGCGACGACGTCCCCAGGGCCGTACGCACCCTCGCCGCCGCGT
TCGCCGACTACCCCGCCACGCGCCACACCGTCGATCCGGACCGCCACATCGAGCGGGTCACCGAGCTGCA
AGAACTCTTCCTCACGCGCGTCGGGCTCGACATCGGCAAGGTGTGGGTCGCGGACGACGGCGCCGCGGTG
GCGGTCTGGACCACGCCGGAGAGCGTCGAAGCGGGGGCGGTGTTCGCCGAGATCGGCCCGCGCATGGCCG
AGTTGAGCGGTTCCCGGCTGGCCGCGCAGCAACAGATGGAAGGCCTCCTGGCGCCGCACCGGCCCAAGGA
GCCCGCGTGGTTCCTGGCCACCGTCGGAGTCTCGCCCGACCACCAGGGCAAGGGTCTGGGCAGCGCCGTC
GTGCTCCCCGGAGTGGAGGCGGCCGAGCGCGCCGGGGTGCCCGCCTTCCTGGAGACCTCCGCGCCCCGCA
ACCTCCCCTTCTACGAGCGGCTCGGCTTCACCGTCACCGCCGACGTCGAGGTGCCCGAAGGACCGCGCAC
CTGGTGCATGACCCGCAAGCCCGGTGCCTGAACGCGTTAAGTCGACAATCAACCTCTGGATTACAAAATT
TGTGAAAGATTGACTGGTATTCTTAACTATGTTGCTCCTTTTACGCTATGTGGATACGCTGCTTTAATGC
CTTTGTATCATGCTATTGCTTCCCGTATGGCTTTCATTTTCTCCTCCTTGTATAAATCCTGGTTGCTGTC
TCTTTATGAGGAGTTGTGGCCCGTTGTCAGGCAACGTGGCGTGGTGTGCACTGTGTTTGCTGACGCAACC
CCCACTGGTTGGGGCATTGCCACCACCTGTCAGCTCCTTTCCGGGACTTTCGCTTTCCCCCTCCCTATTG
CCACGGCGGAACTCATCGCCGCCTGCCTTGCCCGCTGCTGGACAGGGGCTCGGCTGTTGGGCACTGACAA
TTCCGTGGTGTTGTCGGGGAAATCATCGTCCTTTCCTTGGCTGCTCGCCTGTGTTGCCACCTGGATTCTG
CGCGGGACGTCCTTCTGCTACGTCCCTTCGGCCCTCAATCCAGCGGACCTTCCTTCCCGCGGCCTGCTGC
CGGCTCTGCGGCCTCTTCCGCGTCTTCGCCTTCGCCCTCAGACGAGTCGGATCTCCCTTTGGGCCGCCTC
CCCGCGTCGACTTTAAGACCAATGACTTACAAGGCAGCTGTAGATCTTAGCCACTTTTTAAAAGAAAAGG
GGGGACTGGAAGGGCTAATTCACTCCCAACGAAGACAAGATCTGCTTTTTGCTTGTACTGGGTCTCTCTG
GTTAGACCAGATCTGAGCCTGGGAGCTCTCTGGCTAACTAGGGAACCCACTGCTTAAGCCTCAATAAAGC
TTGCCTTGAGTGCTTCAAGTAGTGTGTGCCCGTCTGTTGTGTGACTCTGGTAACTAGAGATCCCTCAGAC
CCTTTTAGTCAGTGTGGAAAATCTCTAGCAGGGCCCGTTTAAACCCGCTGATCAGCCTCGACTGTGCCTT
CTAGTTGCCAGCCATCTGTTGTTTGCCCCTCCCCCGTGCCTTCCTTGACCCTGGAAGGTGCCACTCCCAC
TGTCCTTTCCTAATAAAATGAGGAAATTGCATCGCATTGTCTGAGTAGGTGTCATTCTATTCTGGGGGGT
GGGGTGGGGCAGGACAGCAAGGGGGAGGATTGGGAAGACAATAGCAGGCATGCTGGGGATGCGGTGGGCT
CTATGGCTTCTGAGGCGGAAAGAACCAGCTGGGGCTCTAGGGGGTATCCCC
[124 nt withheld, positions 9152-9275]
C
[91 nt withheld, positions 9277-9367]
A
[49 nt withheld, positions 9369-9417]
CCTTTGACGTTGGAGTCCACGTTCTTT
[37 nt withheld, positions 9445-9481]
ACCCTATCTCGGTCTATTCTTTTGATTTATAAGGGATTTTGCCGATTTCGGCCTATTGGTTAAAAAATGA
GCTGATTTAACAAAAATTTAACGCGAATTAATTCTGTGGAATGTGTGTCAGTTAGGGTGTGGAAAGTCCC
CAGGCTCCCCAGCAGGCAGAAGTATGCAAAGCATGCATCTCAATTAGTCAGCAACCAGGTGTGGAAAGTC
CCCAGGCTCCCCAGCAGGCAGAAGTATGCAAAGCATGCATCTCAATTAGTCAGCAACCATAGTCCCGCCC
CTAACTCCGCCCATCCCGCCCCTAACTCCGCCCAGTTCCGCCCATTCTCCGCCCCATGGCTGACTAATTT
TTTTTATTTATGCAGAGGCCGAGGCCGCCTCTGCCTCTGAGCTATTCCAGAAGTAGTGAGGAGGCTTTTT
TGGAGGCCTAGGCTTTTGCAAAAAGCTCCCGGGAGCTTGTATATCCATTTTCGGATCTGATCAGCACGTG
TTGACAATTAATCATCGGCATAGTATATCGGCATAGTATAATACGACAAGGTGAGGAACTAAACCATGGC
CAAGTTGACCAGTGCCGTTCCGGTGCTCACCGCGCGCGACGTCGCCGGAGCGGTCGAGTTCTGGACCGAC
CGGCTCGGGTTCTCCCGGGACTTCGTGGAGGACGACTTCGCCGGTGTGGTCCGGGACGACGTGACCCTGT
TCATCAGCGCGGTCCAGGACCAGGTGGTGCCGGACAACACCCTGGCCTGGGTGTGGGTGCGCGGCCTGGA
CGAGCTGTACGCCGAGTGGTCGGAGGTCGTGTCCACGAACTTCCGGGACGCCTCCGGGCCGGCCATGACC
GAGATCGGCGAGCAGCCGTGGGGGCGGGAGTTCGCCCTGCGCGACCCGGCCGGCAACTGCGTGCACTTCG
TGGCCGAGGAGCAGGACTGACACGTGCTACGAGATTTCGATTCCACCGCCGCCTTCTATGAAAGGTTGGG
CTTCGGAATCGTTTTCCGGGACGCCGGCTGGATGATCCTCCAGCGCGGGGATCTCATGCTGGAGTTCTTC
GCCCACCCCAACTTGTTTATTGCAGCTTATAATGGTTACAAATAAAGCAATAGCATCACAAATTTCACAA
ATAAAGCATTTTTTTCACTGCATTCTAGTTGTGGTTTGTCCAAACTCATCAATGTATCTTATCATGTCTG
TATACCGTCGACCTCTAGCTAGAGCTTGGCGTAATCATGGTCATAGCTGTTTCCTGTGTGAAATTGTTAT
CCGCTCACAATTCCACACAACATACGAGCCGGAAGCATAAAGTGTAAAGCCTGGGGTGCCTAATGAGTGA
GCTAACTCACATTAATTGCGTTGCGCTCACTGCCCGCTTTCCAGTCGGGAAACCTGTCGTGCCAGCTGCA
TTAATGAATCGGCCAACGCGCGGGGAGAGGCGGTTTGCGTATTGGGCGCTCTTCCGCTTCCTCGCTCACT
GACTCGCTGCGCTCGGTCGTTCGGCTGCGGCGAGCGGTATCAGCTCACTCAAAGGCGGTAATACGGTTAT
CCACAGAATCAGGGGATAACGCAGGAAAGAACATGTGAGCAAAAGGCCAGCAAAAGGCCAGGAACCGTAA
AAAGGCCGCGTTGCTGGCGTTTTTCCATAGGCTCCGCCCCCCTGACGAGCATCACAAAAATCGACGCTCA
AGTCAGAGGTGGCGAAACCCGACAGGACTATAAAGATACCAGGCGTTTCCCCCTGGAAGCTCCCTCGTGC
GCTCTCCTGTTCCGACCCTGCCGCTTACCGGATACCTGTCCGCCTTTCTCCCTTCGGGAAGCGTGGCGCT
TTCTCATAGCTCACGCTGTAGGTATCTCAGTTCGGTGTAGGTCGTTCGCTCCAAGCTGGGCTGTGTGCAC
GAACCCCCCGTTCAGCCCGACCGCTGCGCCTTATCCGGTAACTATCGTCTTGAGTCCAACCCGGTAAGAC
ACGACTTATCGCCACTGGCAGCAGCCACTGGTAACAGGATTAGCAGAGCGAGGTATGTAGGCGGTGCTAC
AGAGTTCTTGAAGTGGTGGCCTAACTACGGCTACACTAGAAGAACAGTATTTGGTATCTGCGCTCTGCTG
AAGCCAGTTACCTTCGGAAAAAGAGTTGGTAGCTCTTGATCCGGCAAACAAACCACCGCTGGTAGCGGTG
GTTTTTTTGTTTGCAAGCAGCAGATTACGCGCAGAAAAAAAGGATCTCAAGAAGATCCTTTGATCTTTTC
TACGGGGTCTGACGCTCAGTGGAACGAAAACTCACGTTAAGGGATTTTGGTCATGAGATTATCAAAAAGG
ATCTTCACCTAGATCCTTTTAAATTAAAAATGAAGTTTTAAATCAATCTAAAGTATATATGAGTAAACTT
GGTCTGACAGTTACCAATGCTTAATCAGTGAGGCACCTATCTCAGCGATCTGTCTATTTCGTTCATCCAT
AGTTGCCTGACTCCCCGTCGTGTAGATAACTACGATACGGGAGGGCTTACCATCTGGCCCCAGTGCTGCA
ATGATACCGCGAGACCCACGCTCACCGGCTCCAGATTTATCAGCAATAAACCAGCCAGCCGGAAGGGCCG
AGCGCAGAAGTGGTCCTGCAACTTTATCCGCCTCCATCCAGTCTATTAATTGTTGCCGGGAAGCTAGAGT
AAGTAGTTCGCCAGTTAATAGTTTGCGCAACGTTGTTGCCATTGCTACAGGCATCGTGGTGTCACGCTCG
TCGTTTGGTATGGCTTCATTCAGCTCCGGTTCCCAACGATCAAGGCGAGTTACATGATCCCCCATGTTGT
GCAAAAAAGCGGTTAGCTCCTTCGGTCCTCCGATCGTTGTCAGAAGTAAGTTGGCCGCAGTGTTATCACT
CATGGTTATGGCAGCACTGCATAATTCTCTTACTGTCATGCCATCCGTAAGATGCTTTTCTGTGACTGGT
GAGTACTCAACCAAGTCATTCTGAGAATAGTGTATGCGGCGACCGAGTTGCTCTTGCCCGGCGTCAATAC
GGGATAATACCGCGCCACATAGCAGAACTTTAAAAGTGCTCATCATTGGAAAACGTTCTTCGGGGCGAAA
ACTCTCAAGGATCTTACCGCTGTTGAGATCCAGTTCGATGTAACCCACTCGTGCACCCAACTGATCTTCA
GCATCTTTTACTTTCACCAGCGTTTCTGGGTGAGCAAAAACAGGAAGGCAAAATGCCGCAAAAAAGGGAA
TAAGGGCGACACGGAAATGTTGAATACTCATACTCTTCCTTTTTCAATATTATTGAAGCATTTATCAGGG
TTATTGTCTCATGAGCGGATACATATTTGAATGTATTTAGAAAAATAAACAAATAGGGGTTCCGCGCACA
TTTCCCCGAAAAGTGCCACCTGACGTCGACGGATCGGGAGATCTCCCGATCCCCTATGGTGCACTCTCAG
TACAATCTGCTCTGATGCCGCATAGTTAAGCCAGTATCTGCTCCCTGCTTGTGTGTTGGAGGTCGCTGAG
TAGTGCGCGAGCAAAATTTAAGCTACAACAAGGCAAGGCTTGACCGACAATTGCATGAAGAATCTGCTTA
GGGTTAGGCGTTTTGCGCTGCTTCGCGATGTACGGGCCAGATATACGCGTT
Features (pLannotate 1.2.2; 34 found; start..end, strand, type, name):
      1..380     +  enhancer       CMV enhancer: human cytomegalovirus immediate early enhancer
    381..580     +  promoter       CMV promoter: human cytomegalovirus (CMV) immediate early promoter
    598..778     +  LTR            5' LTR (truncated): truncated 5' long terminal repeat (LTR) from HIV-1
    825..950     +  misc_feature   HIV-1 Ψ: packaging signal of human immunodeficiency virus type 1
    934..1297    +  CDS            HIV-1 gag (fragment): gag protein from human immunodeficiency virus 1; gag
   1443..1676    +  misc_feature   RRE: The Rev response element (RRE) of HIV-1 allows for Rev-dependent mRNA export from the nucleus to the cytoplasm.
   2053..2153    +  CDS            Rev (fragment): human immunodeficiency virus 1 (HIV-1) Rev protein; rev; enhances nuclear export of unspliced and incompletely spliced viral mRNAs
   2203..2320    +  misc_feature   cPPT/CTS: central polypurine tract and central termination sequence of HIV-1
   2371..2611    +  promoter       U6 promoter: RNA polymerase III promoter for human U6 snRNA
   2641..2716    +  misc_RNA       gRNA scaffold: guide RNA scaffold for the Streptococcus pyogenes CRISPR/Cas9 system
   2734..2752    +  CDS            small t antigen (fragment): SV40 (simian virus 40) small t antigen
   2778..2989    +  promoter       EF-1α core promoter: core promoter for human elongation factor EF-1α
   3010..3075    +  CDS            3xFLAG: three tandem FLAG® epitope tags, followed by an enterokinase cleavage site
   3082..7182    +  CDS            Cas9: Cas9 (Csn1) endonuclease from the Streptococcus pyogenes Type II CRISPR/Cas system generates RNA-guided double strand breaks in DNA
   7344..7941    +  CDS            PuroR (fragment): puromycin N-acetyltransferase; pac from Streptomyces; confers resistance to puromycin
   7957..8545    +  misc_feature   WPRE: woodchuck hepatitis virus posttranscriptional regulatory element
   8596..8615    +  misc_feature   cPPT/CTS (fragment): central polypurine tract and central termination sequence of HIV-1
   8617..8850    +  LTR            3' LTR (ΔU3): self-inactivating 3' long terminal repeat (LTR) from HIV-1
   8882..9106    +  polyA_signal   bGH poly(A) signal: bovine growth hormone polyadenylation signal
   9110..9131    +  promoter       SV40 promoter (fragment): SV40 enhancer and early promoter
   9152..9580    +  rep_origin     f1 ori (sequence partly withheld): f1 bacteriophage origin of replication; arrow indicates direction of (+) strand synthesis
   9594..9923    +  promoter       SV40 promoter: SV40 enhancer and early promoter
   9971..10018   +  promoter       EM7 promoter: synthetic bacterial promoter&nbsp
  10037..10411   +  CDS            BleoR: antibiotic-binding protein; Sh ble from Streptoalloteichus hindustanus; confers resistance to bleomycin, phleomycin, and Zeocin™
  10421..10546   +  CDS            ble (fragment): BLE_KLEPN - Experimental evidence at protein level: Swiss-Prot protein existence level 1. Binding protein with a strong affinity to the bleomycin family of antibiotics. Binds to CL990; an antimitotic-antibiotic compound. From Klebsiella pneumoniae.
  10541..10662   +  polyA_signal   SV40 poly(A) signal: SV40 polyadenylation signal
  10733..10755   -  protein_bind   lac operator (fragment): The lac repressor binds to the lac operator to inhibit transcription in E. coli. This inhibition can be relieved by adding lactose or isopropyl-β-D-thiogalactopyranoside (IPTG). lac repressor encoded by lacI
  10759..10789   -  promoter       lac promoter: promoter for the E. coli lac operon
  10804..10825   -  protein_bind   CAP binding site: CAP binding activates transcription in the presence of cAMP. E. coli catabolite activator protein
  10838..10930   -  CDS            lacI (fragment): lac repressor; lacI; The lac repressor binds to the lac operator to inhibit transcription in E. coli. This inhibition can be relieved by adding lactose or isopropyl-β-D-thiogalactopyranoside (IPTG).
  11113..11701   -  rep_origin     ori: high-copy-number ColE1/pMB1/pBR322/pUC origin of replication
  11872..12732   -  CDS            AmpR: β-lactamase; bla; confers resistance to ampicillin, carbenicillin, and related antibiotics
  12733..12837   -  promoter       AmpR promoter: bla
  12896..12948   -  misc_feature   bom (fragment): basis of mobility region from pBR322
