[The description below was written by a language model from this plasmid's Addgene catalogue record and pLannotate feature annotations shown in this document.]
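Description:
pZLCv2-gD4Z4-1-3xFLAG-dCas9-HA-2xNLS is a roughly 13.1 kb all-in-one lentiviral CRISPR vector for mammalian cells, built by inserting a guide sequence against the human D4Z4 repeat into the pZLCv2-3xFLAG-dCas9-HA-2xNLS backbone through BsmBI sites that were destroyed in cloning. It is propagated in E. coli as a high-copy plasmid with a ColE1/pUC-type origin and ampicillin resistance; an f1 origin is also present. Outside the viral unit sits an SV40/EM7-driven bleomycin/Zeocin resistance cassette with an SV40 poly(A) signal.

The transfer cassette has a self-inactivating HIV-1 design. A CMV enhancer/promoter drives a truncated 5' LTR, followed by the Ψ packaging signal, RRE and cPPT/CTS, with a WPRE and a ΔU3 3' LTR at the downstream end and a bGH poly(A) signal beyond it. Within this unit, a human U6 RNA polymerase III promoter expresses the D4Z4 guide fused to the S. pyogenes gRNA scaffold. An EF-1α core promoter then drives a 3xFLAG-tagged Cas9 coding sequence. The automated annotation labels this simply as Cas9, but the construct name identifies it as catalytically dead dCas9 carrying an HA tag and two nuclear localization signals, neither of which is annotated separately. A puromycin N-acetyltransferase sequence lies downstream of Cas9 and allows selection of transduced cells; the element linking it to Cas9 is not annotated.

The stated purpose is CRISPR/Cas9 engineered chromatin immunoprecipitation of the D4Z4 locus. The guide recruits the non-cutting, epitope-tagged dCas9 to the D4Z4 array, so that the bound chromatin and its associated factors can be recovered through the tag.
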