Addgene plasmid #106352: pZLCv2-gD4Z4-1-3xFLAG-dCas9-HA-2xNLS
Purpose: CRISPR/Cas9 engineered chromatin immunoprecipitation of D4Z4 locus
Depositing lab: Stephen Tapscott. Depositing organization: Fred Hutchinson Cancer Center. Publication: NuRD and CAF-1-mediated silencing of the D4Z4 array is modulated by DUX4-induced MBD3L proteins. Campbell AE, Shadle SC, Jagannathan S, Lim JW, Resnick R, Tawil R, van der Maarel SM, Tapscott SJ. Elife. 2018 Mar 13;7. pii: 31023. doi: 10.7554/eLife.31023. PubMed 29533181.
Backbone
  Vector backbone: pZLCv2-3xFLAG-dCas9-HA-2xNLS
  Backbone size w/o insert (bp): 13000
  Total vector size (bp): 13103
  Vector type: Mammalian Expression, Lentiviral, CRISPR
  Selectable markers: Puromycin
Growth in bacteria
  Bacterial resistance: Ampicillin, 100 μg/mL
  Growth temperature: 37°C
  Growth strain: NEB Stable
  Copy number: High Copy
Gene/Insert
  Gene/Insert name: D4Z4 gRNA-1
  gRNA/shRNA sequence: GAACACCTGGCTGGCTACGG
  Species: H. sapiens (human)
  Promoter: U6
  Cloning method: Restriction Enzyme; 5′ cloning site BsmBI (destroyed during cloning); 3′ cloning site BsmBI (destroyed during cloning)
  Sequencing primers: 5′ gagggcctatttcccatgat; 3′ aacttctcggggactgtgg
Terms and licenses: Academic/Nonprofit Terms; Industry Terms: Not Available to Industry
How to cite: pZLCv2-gD4Z4-1-3xFLAG-dCas9-HA-2xNLS was a gift from Stephen Tapscott (Addgene plasmid # 106352 ; http://n2t.net/addgene:106352 ; RRID:Addgene_106352)
